Addgene plasmid #227689: pPB-CAG-shControl-mCherry-CAAX
Purpose: Membrane tethered mCherry and scramble of shRNA targeting Atg7
Depositing lab: Cagla Eroglu. Depositing organization: Duke University. Publication: PD-linked LRRK2 G2019S mutation impairs astrocyte morphology and synapse maintenance via ERM hyperphosphorylation. Wang S, Baumert R, Séjourné G, Bindu DS, Dimond K, Sakers K, Vazquez L, Moore JL, Tan CX, Takano T, Rodriguez MP, Brose N, Bradley L, Lessing R, Soderling SH, La Spada AR, Eroglu C. eLife 2025 [Reviewed Preprint] 14:RP107556. doi: https://doi.org/10.7554/eLife.107556.1.
Backbone
  Vector backbone: pPB
  Vector type: Mammalian Expression
Growth in bacteria
  Bacterial resistance: Ampicillin, 100 μg/mL
  Growth temperature: 37°C
  Growth strain: NEB Stable
  Copy number: Unknown
Gene/Insert
  Gene/Insert name: scrambled shRNA control
  gRNA/shRNA sequence: GTTGCGGTTATGAATAGTACT
Terms and licenses: Academic/Nonprofit Terms; Industry Terms: Not Available to Industry
Depositor comments: Please visit https://doi.org/10.1101/2023.04.09.536178 for bioRxiv preprint.
How to cite: pPB-CAG-shControl-mCherry-CAAX was a gift from Cagla Eroglu (Addgene plasmid # 227689 ; http://n2t.net/addgene:227689 ; RRID:Addgene_227689)
