[The description below was written by a language model from this plasmid's Addgene catalogue record and pLannotate feature annotations shown in this document.]
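Description:
pPB-CAG-shControl-mCherry-CAAX is a mammalian expression plasmid of about 7 kb, built on a pPB backbone. The name implies a piggyBac transposon vector, but the feature table does not annotate any transposon terminal repeats, so the extent of a mobilisable cassette cannot be confirmed from this record. It is propagated in E. coli through a high-copy ColE1/pUC-type origin and selected with ampicillin via the β-lactamase gene. Backbone remnants include lac promoter/operator fragments, an SV40 origin and an SV40 polyadenylation signal.

The payload consists of two transcription units arranged in tandem. A human U6 RNA polymerase III promoter lies upstream and presumably drives the insert, a short hairpin RNA that the record describes as a scrambled version of an shRNA targeting Atg7, serving as a non-targeting control. This region is flanked by lentiviral-vector-derived remnants (a Rev fragment, a splice acceptor fragment, a cPPT/CTS element and a single loxP site), which suggests the U6 cassette was transferred from a lentiviral shRNA plasmid. Downstream, the CAG promoter (CMV enhancer, chicken β-actin promoter and chimeric intron) drives mCherry, terminated by the rabbit β-globin polyadenylation signal. The CAAX motif named in the title is a prenylation signal that tethers the red fluorescent protein to the plasma membrane; it is not separately annotated in the table.

Together these elements let cells receiving the control hairpin be identified and their membrane outlines visualised. The associated publication concerns astrocyte morphology, which fits use as the matched negative control for Atg7 knockdown constructs in such morphological analyses.
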