Features (pLannotate 1.2.2; 25 found; start..end, strand, type, name):
    360..416     +  CDS            HBB (fragment): HBB_LEPEU - Experimental evidence at protein level: Swiss-Prot protein existence level 1. Involved in oxygen transport from the lung to the various peripheral tissues. From Lepus europaeus (European hare).
    411..441     +  misc_feature   MCS (fragment): multiple cloning site
    440..471     +  misc_feature   MCS (fragment): multiple cloning site
    472..1179    +  CDS            mCherry: mCherry is a basic (constitutively fluorescent) red fluorescent protein published in 2004, derived from Discosoma sp.. It is reported to be a very rapidly-maturing monomer with low acid sensitivity.
   1206..1277    +  CDS            HBB (fragment): HBB_PONPY - Experimental evidence at transcript level: Swiss-Prot protein existence level 2. Involved in oxygen transport from the lung to the various peripheral tissues. From Pongo pygmaeus (Bornean orangutan).
   1348..1403    +  polyA_signal   β-globin poly(A) signal: rabbit β-globin polyadenylation signal (Gil and Proudfoot, 1987)
   2155..2171    -  protein_bind   lac operator: The lac repressor binds to the lac operator to inhibit transcription in E. coli. This inhibition can be relieved by adding lactose or isopropyl-β-D-thiogalactopyranoside (IPTG). lac repressor encoded by lacI
   2179..2209    -  promoter       lac promoter: promoter for the E. coli lac operon
   2224..2245    -  protein_bind   CAP binding site: CAP binding activates transcription in the presence of cAMP. E. coli catabolite activator protein
   2258..2297    -  CDS            lacI (fragment): lac repressor; lacI; The lac repressor binds to the lac operator to inhibit transcription in E. coli. This inhibition can be relieved by adding lactose or isopropyl-β-D-thiogalactopyranoside (IPTG).
   2304..2326    +  promoter       SV40 promoter (fragment): SV40 enhancer and early promoter
   2350..2485    +  rep_origin     SV40 ori: SV40 origin of replication
   2505..2639    +  polyA_signal   SV40 poly(A) signal: SV40 polyadenylation signal
   2641..2695    -  CDS            lacI (fragment): lac repressor; lacI; The lac repressor binds to the lac operator to inhibit transcription in E. coli. This inhibition can be relieved by adding lactose or isopropyl-β-D-thiogalactopyranoside (IPTG).
   2878..3466    -  rep_origin     ori: high-copy-number ColE1/pMB1/pBR322/pUC origin of replication
   3637..4497    -  CDS            AmpR: β-lactamase; bla; confers resistance to ampicillin, carbenicillin, and related antibiotics
   4498..4602    -  promoter       AmpR promoter: bla
   4999..5032    -  protein_bind   loxP: Cre-mediated recombination occurs in the 8-bp core sequence (GCATACAT). Cre recombinase
   5049..5065    +  misc_feature   Ad SA (fragment): adenovirus major late transcript splice acceptor (Friedrich and Soriano, 1991)
   5072..5143    +  CDS            Rev (fragment): human immunodeficiency virus 1 (HIV-1) Rev protein; rev; enhances nuclear export of unspliced and incompletely spliced viral mRNAs
   5193..5433    +  promoter       U6 promoter: RNA polymerase III promoter for human U6 snRNA
   5538..5655    +  misc_feature   cPPT/CTS: central polypurine tract and central termination sequence of HIV-1
   5755..6058    +  enhancer       CMV enhancer: human cytomegalovirus immediate early enhancer
   6060..6335    +  promoter       chicken β-actin promoter: No description available
   6336..362     +  intron         chimeric intron (across the origin): chimera between introns from chicken β-actin and rabbit β-globin
>Addgene plasmid #227689 | pPB-CAG-shControl-mCherry-CAAX | addgene full sequence | sequence record 456860 | Addgene NGS Result
CCGGCGGCTGTCGAGGCGCGGCGAGCCGCAGCCATTGCCTTTTATGGTAATCGTGCGAGAGGGCGCAGGG
ACTTCCTTTGTCCCAAATCTGTGCGGAGCCGAAATCTGGGAGGCGCCGCCGCACCCCCTCTAGCGGGCGC
GGGGCGAAGCGGTGCGGCGCCGGCAGGAAGGAAATGGGCGGGGAGGGCCTTCGTGCGTCGCCGCGCCGCC
GTCCCCTTCTCCCTCTCCAGCCTCGGGGCTGTCCGCGGGGGGACGGCTGCCTTCGGGGGGGACGGGGCAG
GGCGGGGTTCGGCTTCTGGCGTGTGACCGGCGGCTCTAGAGCCTCTGCTAACCATGTTCATGCCTTCTTC
TTTTTCCTACAGCTCCTGGGCAACGTGCTGGTTATTGTGCTGTCTCATCATTTTGGCAAAGAATTCTGCA
GTCGACGGTACCGCGGGCCCGCTACCGGACTCAGATCTCGAGCTCAAGCTTATGGTGAGCAAGGGCGAGG
AGGATAACATGGCCATCATCAAGGAGTTCATGCGCTTCAAGGTGCACATGGAGGGCTCCGTGAACGGCCA
CGAGTTCGAGATCGAGGGCGAGGGCGAGGGCCGCCCCTACGAGGGCACCCAGACCGCCAAGCTGAAGGTG
ACCAAGGGTGGCCCCCTGCCCTTCGCCTGGGACATCCTGTCCCCTCAGTTCATGTACGGCTCCAAGGCCT
ACGTGAAGCACCCCGCCGACATCCCCGACTACTTGAAGCTGTCCTTCCCCGAGGGCTTCAAGTGGGAGCG
CGTGATGAACTTCGAGGACGGCGGCGTGGTGACCGTGACCCAGGACTCCTCCCTGCAGGACGGCGAGTTC
ATCTACAAGGTGAAGCTGCGCGGCACCAACTTCCCCTCCGACGGCCCCGTAATGCAGAAGAAGACCATGG
GCTGGGAGGCCTCCTCCGAGCGGATGTACCCCGAGGACGGCGCCCTGAAGGGCGAGATCAAGCAGAGGCT
GAAGCTGAAGGACGGCGGCCACTACGACGCTGAGGTCAAGACCACCTACAAGGCCAAGAAGCCCGTGCAG
CTGCCCGGCGCCTACAACGTCAACATCAAGTTGGACATCACCTCCCACAACGAGGACTACACCATCGTGG
AACAGTACGAACGCGCCGAGGGCCGCCACTCCACCGGCGGCATGGACGAGCTGTACAAGTGCTGCATCAT
CCTGTAAGCGGCCGCACTCCTCAGGTGCAGGCTGCCTATCAGAAGGTGGTGGCTGGTGTGGCCAATGCCC
TGGCTCACAAATACCACTGAGATCTTTTTCCCTCTGCCAAAAATTATGGGGACATCATGAAGCCCCTTGA
GCATCTGACTTCTGGCTAATAAAGGAAATTTATTTTCATTGCAATAGTGTGTTGGAATTTTTTGTGTCTC
TCACTCGGAAGGACATATGGGAGGGCAAATCATTTAAAACATCAGAATGAGTATTTGGTTTAGAGTTTGG
CAACATATGCCCATATGCTGGCTGCCATGAACAAAGGTTGGCTATAAAGAGGTCATCAGTATATGAAACA
GCCCCCTGCTGTCCATTCCTTATTCCATAGAAAAGCCTTGACTTGAGGTTAGATTTTTTTTATATTTTGT
TTTGTGTTATTTTTTTCTTTAACATCCCTAAAATTTTCCTTACATGTTTTACTAGCCAGATTTTTCCTCC
TCTCCTGACTACTCCCAGTCATAGCTGTCCCTCTTCTCTTATGGAGATCCCTCGACCTGCAGAGCTCCAG
CCTACACAATCGCTCAAGACGTGTAATGCTTTTATTATATATTAGTCACGATATCTATAACAAGAAAATA
TATATATAATAAGTTATCACGTAAGTAGAACATGAAATAACAATATAATTATCGTATGAGTTAAATCTTA
AAAGTCACGTAAAAGATAATCATGCGTCATTTTGACTCACGCGGTCGTTATAGTTCAAAATCAGTGACAC
TTACCGCATTGACAAGCACGCCTCACGGGAGCTCCAAGCGGCGACTGAGATGTCCTAAATGCACAGCGAC
GGATTCGCGCTATTTAGAAAGAGAGAGCAATATTTCAAGAATGCATGCGTCAATTTTACGCAGACTATCT
TTCTAGGGTTAAAAGCTTGGCGTAATCATGGTCATAGCTGTTTCCTGTGTGAAATTGTTATCCGCTCACA
ATTCCACACAACATACGAGCCGGAAGCATAAAGTGTAAAGCCTGGGGTGCCTAATGAGTGAGCTAACTCA
CATTAATTGCGTTGCGCTCACTGCCCGCTTTCCAGTCGGGAAACCTGTCGTGCCAGCGGATCCGCATCTC
AATAAGTCAGCAACCATAGTCCCGCCCCTAACTCCGCCCATCCCGCCCCTAACTCCGCCCAGTTCCGCCC
ATTCTCCGCCCCATGGCTGACTAATTTTTTTTATTTATGCAGAGGCCGAGGCCGCCTCGGCCTCTGAGCT
ATTCCAGAAGTAGTGAGGAGGCTTTTTTGGAGGCCTAGGCTTTTGCAAAAAGCTAACTTGTTTATTGCAG
CTTATAATGGTTACAAATAAAGCAATAGCATCACAAATTTCACAAATAAAGCATTTTTTTCACTGCATTC
TAGTTGTGGTTTGTCCAAACTCATCAATGTATCTTATCATGTCTGGATCCGCTGCATTAATGAATCGGCC
AACGCGCGGGGAGAGGCGGTTTGCGTATTGGGCGCTCTTCCGCTTCCTCGCTCACTGACTCGCTGCGCTC
GGTCGTTCGGCTGCGGCGAGCGGTATCAGCTCACTCAAAGGCGGTAATACGGTTATCCACAGAATCAGGG
GATAACGCAGGAAAGAACATGTGAGCAAAAGGCCAGCAAAAGGCCAGGAACCGTAAAAAGGCCGCGTTGC
TGGCGTTTTTCCATAGGCTCCGCCCCCCTGACGAGCATCACAAAAATCGACGCTCAAGTCAGAGGTGGCG
AAACCCGACAGGACTATAAAGATACCAGGCGTTTCCCCCTGGAAGCTCCCTCGTGCGCTCTCCTGTTCCG
ACCCTGCCGCTTACCGGATACCTGTCCGCCTTTCTCCCTTCGGGAAGCGTGGCGCTTTCTCATAGCTCAC
GCTGTAGGTATCTCAGTTCGGTGTAGGTCGTTCGCTCCAAGCTGGGCTGTGTGCACGAACCCCCCGTTCA
GCCCGACCGCTGCGCCTTATCCGGTAACTATCGTCTTGAGTCCAACCCGGTAAGACACGACTTATCGCCA
CTGGCAGCAGCCACTGGTAACAGGATTAGCAGAGCGAGGTATGTAGGCGGTGCTACAGAGTTCTTGAAGT
GGTGGCCTAACTACGGCTACACTAGAAGAACAGTATTTGGTATCTGCGCTCTGCTGAAGCCAGTTACCTT
CGGAAAAAGAGTTGGTAGCTCTTGATCCGGCAAACAAACCACCGCTGGTAGCGGTGGTTTTTTTGTTTGC
AAGCAGCAGATTACGCGCAGAAAAAAAGGATCTCAAGAAGATCCTTTGATCTTTTCTACGGGGTCTGACG
CTCAGTGGAACGAAAACTCACGTTAAGGGATTTTGGTCATGAGATTATCAAAAAGGATCTTCACCTAGAT
CCTTTTAAATTAAAAATGAAGTTTTAAATCAATCTAAAGTATATATGAGTAAACTTGGTCTGACAGTTAC
CAATGCTTAATCAGTGAGGCACCTATCTCAGCGATCTGTCTATTTCGTTCATCCATAGTTGCCTGACTCC
CCGTCGTGTAGATAACTACGATACGGGAGGGCTTACCATCTGGCCCCAGTGCTGCAATGATACCGCGAGA
CCCACGCTCACCGGCTCCAGATTTATCAGCAATAAACCAGCCAGCCGGAAGGGCCGAGCGCAGAAGTGGT
CCTGCAACTTTATCCGCCTCCATCCAGTCTATTAATTGTTGCCGGGAAGCTAGAGTAAGTAGTTCGCCAG
TTAATAGTTTGCGCAACGTTGTTGCCATTGCTACAGGCATCGTGGTGTCACGCTCGTCGTTTGGTATGGC
TTCATTCAGCTCCGGTTCCCAACGATCAAGGCGAGTTACATGATCCCCCATGTTGTGCAAAAAAGCGGTT
AGCTCCTTCGGTCCTCCGATCGTTGTCAGAAGTAAGTTGGCCGCAGTGTTATCACTCATGGTTATGGCAG
CACTGCATAATTCTCTTACTGTCATGCCATCCGTAAGATGCTTTTCTGTGACTGGTGAGTACTCAACCAA
GTCATTCTGAGAATAGTGTATGCGGCGACCGAGTTGCTCTTGCCCGGCGTCAATACGGGATAATACCGCG
CCACATAGCAGAACTTTAAAAGTGCTCATCATTGGAAAACGTTCTTCGGGGCGAAAACTCTCAAGGATCT
TACCGCTGTTGAGATCCAGTTCGATGTAACCCACTCGTGCACCCAACTGATCTTCAGCATCTTTTACTTT
CACCAGCGTTTCTGGGTGAGCAAAAACAGGAAGGCAAAATGCCGCAAAAAAGGGAATAAGGGCGACACGG
AAATGTTGAATACTCATACTCTTCCTTTTTCAATATTATTGAAGCATTTATCAGGGTTATTGTCTCATGA
GCGGATACATATTTGAATGTATTTAGAAAAATAAACAAATAGGGGTTCCGCGCACATTTCCCCGAAAAGT
GCCACCTGGGTCGACTTAACCCTAGAAAGATAATCATATTGTGACGTACGTTAAAGATAATCATGCGTAA
AATTGACGCATGTGTTTTATCGATCTGTATATCGAGGTTTATTTATTAATTTGAATAGATATTAAGTTTT
ATTATATTTACACTTACATACTAATAATAAATTCAACAAACAATTTATTTATGTTTATTTATTTATTAAA
AAAAAACAAAAACTCAAAATTTCTTCTATAAAGTAACAAAACTTTTAAACATTCTCTCTTTTACAAAAAT
AAACTTATTTTGTACTTTAAAAACAGTCATGTTGTATTATAAAATAAGTAATTAGCTTAACTTATACATA
ATAGAAACAAATTATACTTATTAATCGCATAACTTCGTATAATGTATGCTATACGAAGTTATGCGATTAA
GGGATCTGTAGGGCGCAGTAGTCCAACTAGTCAGGCCCGAAGGAATAGAAGAAGAAGGTGGAGAGAGAGA
CAGAGACAGATCCATTCGATTAGTGAACGGATCTCGACGGTATCGATCACGAGACTAGCCTCGAGCGGCC
GCCCCCTTCACCGAGGGCCTATTTCCCATGATTCCTTCATATTTGCATATACGATACAAGGCTGTTAGAG
AGATAATTGGAATTAATTTGACTGTAAACACAAAGATATTAGTACAAAATACGTGACGTAGAAAGTAATA
ATTTCTTGGGTAGTTTGCAGTTTTAAAATTATGTTTTAAAATGGACTATCATATGCTTACCGTAACTTGA
AAGTATTTCGATTTCTTGGCTTTATATATCTTGTGGAAAGGACGAAACACCGGAGTACTATTCATAACCG
CAACCTCGAGGTTGCGGTTATGAATAGTACTTTTTTGAATTCTCGACCTCGAGACAAATGGCAGTATTCA
TCCACAATTTTAAAAGAAAAGGGGGGATTGGGGGGTACAGTGCAGGGGAAAGAATAGTAGACATAATAGC
AACAGACATACAAACTAAAGAATTACAAAAACAAATTACAAAAATTCAAAATTTTCGGGTTTATTACAGG
GACAGCAGAGATCCACTTTGGCACTAGTTATTAATAGTAATCAATTACGGGGTCATTAGTTCATAGCCCA
TATATGGAGTTCCGCGTTACATAACTTACGGTAAATGGCCCGCCTGGCTGACCGCCCAACGACCCCCGCC
CATTGACGTCAATAATGACGTATGTTCCCATAGTAACGCCAATAGGGACTTTCCATTGACGTCAATGGGT
GGAGTATTTACGGTAAACTGCCCACTTGGCAGTACATCAAGTGTATCATATGCCAAGTACGCCCCCTATT
GACGTCAATGACGGTAAATGGCCCGCCTGGCATTATGCCCAGTACATGACCTTATGGGACTTTCCTACTT
GGCAGTACATCTACGTATTAGTCATCGCTATTACCATGGTCGAGGTGAGCCCCACGTTCTGCTTCACTCT
CCCCATCTCCCCCCCCTCCCCACCCCCAATTTTGTATTTATTTATTTTTTAATTATTTTGTGCAGCGATG
GGGGCGGGGGGGGGGGGGGGGCGCGCCAGGGGGGGGGGGGGGGGGGGAGGGGGGGGGSGGGGSGAGGSGG
AGAGGTGCGGCGGCAGCCAATCAGAGCGGCGCGCTCCGAAAGTTTCCTTTTATGGCGAGGCGGCGGCGGC
GGCGGCCCTATAAAAAGCGAAGCGCGCGGCGGGCGGGAGTCGCTGCGCGCTGCCTTCGCCCCGTGCCCCG
CTCCGCCGCCGCCTCGCGCCGCCCGCCCCGGCTCTGACTGACCGCGTTACTCCCACAGGTGAGCGGGCGG
GACGGCCCTTCTCCTCCGGGCTGTAATTAGCGCTTGGTTTAATGACGGCTTGTTTCTTTTCTGTGGCTGC
GTGAAAGCCTTGAGGGGCTCCGGGAGGGCCCTTTGTGCGGGGGGAGCGGCTCGGGGGGTGCGTGCGTGTG
TGTGTGCGTGGGGAGCGCCGCGTGCGGCTCCGCGCTGCCCGGCGGCTGTGAGCGCTGCGGGCGCGGCGCG
GGGCTTTGTGCGCTCCGCAGTGTGCGCGAGGGGAGCGCGGCCGGGGGCGGTGCCCCGCGGTGCGGGGGGG
GCTGCGAGGGGAACAAAGGCTGCGTGCGGGGTGTGTGCGTGGGGGGGTGAGCAGGGGGTGTGGGCGCGTC
GGTCGGGCTGCAACCCCCCCTGCACCCCCCTCCCCGAGTTGCTGAGCACGGCCCGGCTTCGGGTGCGGGG
CTCCGTACGGGGCGTGGCGCGGGGCTCGCCGTGCCGGGCGGGGGGTGGCGGCAGGTGGGGGTGCCGGGCG
GGGCGGGGCCGCCTCGGGCCGGGGRGGGCTCGGGGGAGGGGCGCGGCGGCCCCCGGAGCG
